Addgene plasmid #182311: PB-TO-NGN2-EMX1 BSD-mApple
Purpose: Piggybac Tet-ON plasmid for differentiating hiPSCs into glutamatergic neurons via NGN2 and EMX1 expression, bsd selection, mApple
Depositing lab: iPSC Neurodegenerative Disease Initiative (iNDI) & Michael Ward. Depositing organization: National Institute on Aging (NIA).
Backbone
  Vector backbone: pUCM
  Backbone size w/o insert (bp): 13078
  Total vector size (bp): 14788
  Modifications to backbone: CAG-rtTA3G-polyA
  Vector type: Mammalian Expression
  Selectable markers: Blasticidin
Growth in bacteria
  Bacterial resistance: Ampicillin, 100 μg/mL
  Growth temperature: 37°C
  Growth strain: DH5alpha
  Copy number: High Copy
Gene/Insert 1
  Gene/Insert name: hNGN2-P2A-EMX1
  Species: H. sapiens (human)
  Insert size (bp): 1659
  Entrez Gene: NEUROG2 (a.k.a. Atoh4, Math4A, NGN2, bHLHa8, ngn-2); EMX1
  Promoter: TRE3G
  Cloning method: Restriction Enzyme; 5′ cloning site BamHI (not destroyed); 3′ cloning site PmeI (not destroyed)
  Sequencing primers: 5′ ccgtaccacttcctaccctc
Gene/Insert 2
  Gene/Insert name: bsd-T2A-mycNLS-mApple
  Insert size (bp): 1326
  Promoter: EF1a
  Tag / fusion protein: T2A-mycNLS-mApple
  Cloning method: Restriction Enzyme; 5′ cloning site SwaI (not destroyed); 3′ cloning site N/A (unknown if destroyed)
  Sequencing primers: 5′ TCAAGCCTCAGACAGTGGTTC
Resource information
  A portion of this plasmid was derived from a plasmid made by: Michael Ward lab
Terms and licenses: Academic/Nonprofit Terms; Industry Terms: Not Available to Industry
How to cite: PB-TO-NGN2-EMX1 BSD-mApple was a gift from iPSC Neurodegenerative Disease Initiative (iNDI) & Michael Ward (Addgene plasmid # 182311 ; http://n2t.net/addgene:182311 ; RRID:Addgene_182311)
