[The description below was written by a language model from this plasmid's Addgene catalogue record and pLannotate feature annotations shown in this document.]
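Description:
PB-TO-NGN2-EMX1 BSD-mApple is a roughly 14.8 kb mammalian expression plasmid built on a pUCM backbone and designed as an all-in-one piggyBac Tet-On system for converting human iPSCs into glutamatergic neurons. In E. coli it is maintained at high copy through a ColE1/pUC-type origin with ampicillin resistance (AmpR). An f1 origin and scattered lac, lambda and RSF origin fragments appear to be backbone remnants. The piggyBac terminal repeats that would mediate transposase-driven genomic integration are implied by the name and stated purpose, but the automated feature table does not annotate them.

The payload consists of three expression units. A TRE3G promoter drives human NGN2 (NEUROG2) joined by a P2A peptide to EMX1, terminated by an SV40 poly(A) signal, so both transcription factors are made from one doxycycline-inducible transcript. The annotation tool matched the EMX1 reading frame to the mouse protein, whereas the catalogue lists the insert as human. In the opposite orientation, a CAG promoter (CMV enhancer, chicken β-actin promoter and chimeric intron) expresses the rtTA3G transactivator, detected in the table through its tetR-derived portion, followed by a rabbit β-globin poly(A) signal. This supplies the activator that switches on TRE3G when doxycycline is present. A synthetic poly(A) signal and a transcriptional pause site lie between the CAG unit and the third unit. That unit uses the EF-1α promoter to express blasticidin resistance linked by T2A to a myc-tagged, nuclear-localised mApple, ending in a bGH poly(A) signal, which allows drug selection and red nuclear marking of integrated cells. It is flanked by two loxP sites, which would allow Cre to act on the selection/reporter cassette, although the record does not state this as an intended use.
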