Features (pLannotate 1.2.2; 36 found; start..end, strand, type, name):
     32..104     -  rep_origin     RSF ori (fragment): Plasmids containing the RSF 1030 origin of replication can be propagated in E. coli cells that contain additional plasmids with compatible origins.
    369..424     -  polyA_signal   β-globin poly(A) signal: rabbit β-globin polyadenylation signal (Gil and Proudfoot, 1987)
    495..575     -  CDS            HBB (fragment): HBB_PONPY - Experimental evidence at transcript level: Swiss-Prot protein existence level 2. Involved in oxygen transport from the lung to the various peripheral tissues. From Pongo pygmaeus (Bornean orangutan).
    709..1326    -  CDS            tetR: TETR2_ECOLX - Experimental evidence at protein level: Swiss-Prot protein existence level 1. TetR is the repressor of the tetracycline resistance element; its N-terminal region forms a helix-turn-helix structure and binds DNA. Binding of tetracycline to TetR reduces the repressor affinity for the tetracycline resistance gene (tetA) promoter operator sites. From Escherichia coli.
   1385..2401    -  intron         chimeric intron: chimera between introns from chicken β-actin and rabbit β-globin
   2402..2679    -  promoter       chicken β-actin promoter: No description available
   2681..3060    -  enhancer       CMV enhancer: human cytomegalovirus immediate early enhancer
   3061..3109    +  polyA_signal   poly(A) signal: synthetic polyadenylation signal
   3123..3214    +  misc_feature   pause site: RNA polymerase II transcriptional pause signal from the human α2 globin gene
   3759..3887    -  CDS            OR51A4 (fragment): O51A4_HUMAN - Experimental evidence at transcript level: Swiss-Prot protein existence level 2. Odorant receptor. From Homo sapiens (Human).
   3913..4071    -  CDS            OR51A7 (fragment): O51A7_HUMAN - Experimental evidence at transcript level: Swiss-Prot protein existence level 2. Odorant receptor. From Homo sapiens (Human).
   4426..4459    +  protein_bind   loxP: Cre-mediated recombination occurs in the 8-bp core sequence (GCATACAT). Cre recombinase
   4459..5619    +  promoter       EF-1α promoter: strong constitutive promoter for human elongation factor EF-1α
   5633..6052    +  CDS            bsr: BSR_BACCE - Experimental evidence at protein level: Swiss-Prot protein existence level 1. Catalyzes the deamination of the cytosine moiety of the antibiotics blasticidin S, cytomycin and acetylblasticidin S. From Bacillus cereus.
   6251..6958    +  CDS            mApple: mApple is a basic (constitutively fluorescent) red fluorescent protein published in 2008, derived from Discosoma sp.. It is reported to be a rapidly-maturing monomer with high acid sensitivity.
   6978..7202    +  polyA_signal   bGH poly(A) signal: bovine growth hormone polyadenylation signal
   7203..7236    +  protein_bind   loxP: Cre-mediated recombination occurs in the 8-bp core sequence (GCATACAT). Cre recombinase
   7796..8263    +  CDS            B (fragment): PORTL_LAMBD - Experimental evidence at protein level: Swiss-Prot protein existence level 1. Forms the portal vertex of the capsid (PubMed:6228056, PubMed:6232391). This portal plays critical roles in head assembly, genome packaging, neck/tail attachment, and genome ejection (Probable). The portal protein multimerizes as a single ring-shaped homododecamer arranged around a central channel (PubMed:6232391). Binds to the terminase subunits to form the packaging machine (PubMed:7799432). From Escherichia phage lambda (Bacteriophage lambda).
   8299..8321    -  protein_bind   lac operator (fragment): The lac repressor binds to the lac operator to inhibit transcription in E. coli. This inhibition can be relieved by adding lactose or isopropyl-β-D-thiogalactopyranoside (IPTG). lac repressor encoded by lacI
   8325..8355    -  promoter       lac promoter: promoter for the E. coli lac operon
   8370..8391    -  protein_bind   CAP binding site: CAP binding activates transcription in the presence of cAMP. E. coli catabolite activator protein
   8404..8496    -  CDS            lacI (fragment): lac repressor; lacI; The lac repressor binds to the lac operator to inhibit transcription in E. coli. This inhibition can be relieved by adding lactose or isopropyl-β-D-thiogalactopyranoside (IPTG).
   8679..9267    -  rep_origin     ori: high-copy-number ColE1/pMB1/pBR322/pUC origin of replication
   9438..10298   -  CDS            AmpR: β-lactamase; bla; confers resistance to ampicillin, carbenicillin, and related antibiotics
  10299..10403   -  promoter       AmpR promoter: bla
  10456..10884   -  rep_origin     f1 ori (sequence partly withheld): f1 bacteriophage origin of replication; arrow indicates direction of (+) strand synthesis
  10889..11044   -  CDS            lacZα (fragment): LacZα fragment of β-galactosidase; lacZ fragment
  11046..11165   +  CDS            B (fragment): PORTL_LAMBD - Experimental evidence at protein level: Swiss-Prot protein existence level 1. Forms the portal vertex of the capsid (PubMed:6228056, PubMed:6232391). This portal plays critical roles in head assembly, genome packaging, neck/tail attachment, and genome ejection (Probable). The portal protein multimerizes as a single ring-shaped homododecamer arranged around a central channel (PubMed:6232391). Binds to the terminase subunits to form the packaging machine (PubMed:7799432). From Escherichia phage lambda (Bacteriophage lambda).
  12339..12716   +  promoter       TRE3G promoter: 3rd-generation Tet-responsive promoter that can be activated by binding of Tet-On® 3G
  12732..13547   +  CDS            NEUROG2: NGN2_HUMAN - Also known as ATOH4, BHLHA8, NGN2. Experimental evidence at protein level: Swiss-Prot protein existence level 1. Transcriptional regulator. Involved in neuronal differentiation. Activates transcription by binding to the E box (5'- CANNTG-3'). From Homo sapiens (Human).
  13617..14387   +  CDS            Emx1: EMX1_MOUSE - Also known as Emx-1. Experimental evidence at protein level: Swiss-Prot protein existence level 1. Transcription factor, which in cooperation with EMX2, acts to generate the boundary between the roof and archipallium in the developing brain. May function in combinations with OTX1/2 to specify cell fates in the developing central nervous system. From Mus musculus (Mouse).
  14427..14548   +  polyA_signal   SV40 poly(A) signal: SV40 polyadenylation signal
  14619..14641   -  protein_bind   lac operator (fragment): The lac repressor binds to the lac operator to inhibit transcription in E. coli. This inhibition can be relieved by adding lactose or isopropyl-β-D-thiogalactopyranoside (IPTG). lac repressor encoded by lacI
  14645..14675   -  promoter       lac promoter: promoter for the E. coli lac operon
  14690..14711   -  protein_bind   CAP binding site: CAP binding activates transcription in the presence of cAMP. E. coli catabolite activator protein
  14724..30      -  CDS            lacI (fragment) (across the origin): lac repressor; lacI; The lac repressor binds to the lac operator to inhibit transcription in E. coli. This inhibition can be relieved by adding lactose or isopropyl-β-D-thiogalactopyranoside (IPTG).
>Addgene plasmid #182311 | PB-TO-NGN2-EMX1 BSD-mApple | addgene full sequence | sequence record 359521 | Addgene NGS Result
GCGGGGAGAGGCGGTTTGCGTATTGGGCGCTCTTCCGCTTCCTCGCTCACTGACTCGCTGCGCTCGGTCG
TTCGGCTGCGGCGAGCGGTATCAGCTCACTCAAAGGACGGCCGCACATGTAAGGAAAATTTTAGGGATGT
TAAAGAAAAAAATAACACAAAACAAAATATAAAAAAAATCTAACCTCAAGTCAAGGCTTTTCTATGGAAT
AAGGAATGGACAGCAGGGGGCTGTTTCATATACTGATGACCTCTTTATAGCCAACCTTTGTTCATGGCAG
CCAGCATATGGGCATATGTTGCCAAACTCTAAACCAAATACTCATTCTGATGTTTTAAATGATTTGCCCT
CCCATATGTCCTTCCGAGTGAGAGACACAAAAAATTCCAACACACTATTGCAATGAAAATAAATTTCCTT
TATTAGCCAGAAGTCAGATGCTCAAGGGGCTTCATGATGTCCCCATAATTTTTGGCAGAGGGAAAAAGAT
CTCAGTGGTATTTGTGAGCCAGGGCATTGGCCACACCAGTCACCACCTTCTGATAGGCAGCCTGCACCTG
AGGAGTGAATTCACGCGTTTTAGCCTGGCAGCATATCGAGATCGAAGTCATCGAGAGCGTCAGCAGGGAG
CATATCCAGATCAAAATCATCCAGGGCATCGGCGGGCAGCATGTCCAGGTCGAAGTCGTCCAGGGCGTCG
GTGGGTCCGCCGCTCTCGCACTTCAGCTGCTTCTCGAGGCCGCAGATGATCAGTTCCAGGCCGAACAGGA
AGGCGGGCTCGGCGCCCTGTCTGTCGAACAGCTCGATGGCCTGCTTCAGCAGGGGGGGCATGCTGTCGGT
GGTGGGTGTCTCTCTTTCCTCTTTGGCGACCTGGTGTTCCTGTTCTTCCAGCACGCAGCCCAGGGTGAAG
TGGCCCACGGCGCTCAGGGCGTACAGGGCGTTTTCCAGGCTGAAGCCCTGCTGGCACAGGAAGGCCAGCT
GGTTTTCCAGTGTCTCGTACTGCTTCTCGGTGGGTCTGGTGCCCAGGTGCACTTTGGCGCCGTCCCGGTG
GCTCAGCAGGGCGCATCTGTAGCTCTTGGCGTTGTTCCGCAGGAAGTCCTGCCAGCTCTCGCCTTCCAGA
GGGCAGCTGTGGGTGTGGTGCCGGTCCAGCATCTCGATGGGCAGGGCGTCCAGCAGGGCCCGCTTGTTCT
TCACGTGCCAGTACAGGGTGGGCTGTTCCACGCCCAGTTTCTGGGCCAGCTTCCGGGTGGTCAGGCCCTC
GATGCCCACGCCGTTCAGCAGTTCCAGGGCGCTGTTGATCACTTTGCTCTTGTCCAGCCGGCTCATGTCG
ACATTCTTTGCCAAAATGATGAGACAGCACAATAACCAGCACGTTGCCCAGGAGCTGTAGGAAAAAGAAG
AAGGCATGAACATGGTTAGCAGAGGCTCTAGAGCCGCCGGTCACACGCCAGAAGCCGAACCCCGCCCTGC
CCCGTCCCCCCCGAAGGCAGCCGTCCCCCCGCGGACAGCCCCGAGGCTGGAGAGGGAGAAGGGGACGGCG
GCGCGGCGACGCACGAAGGCCCTCCCCGCCCATTTCCTTCCTGCCGGCGCCGCACCGCTTCGCCCCGCGC
CCGCTAGAGGGGGTGCGGCGGCGCCTCCCAGATTTCGGCTCCGCACAGATTTGGGACAAAGGAAGTCCCT
GCGCCCTCTCGCACGATTACCATAAAAGGCAATGGCTGCGGCTCGCCGCGCCTCGACAGCCGCCGGCGCT
CCGGGGGCCGCCGCGCCCCTCCCCCGAGCCCYCCCCGGCCCGAGGCGGCCCCGCCCCGCCCGGCACCCCC
ACCTGCCGCCACCCCCCGCCCGGCACGGCGAGCCCCGCGCCACGCCCCGTACGGAGCCCCGCACCCGAAG
CCGGGCCGTGCTCAGCAACTCGGGGAGGGGGGTGCAGGGGGGGTTGCAGCCCGACCGACGCGCCCACACC
CCCTGCTCACCCCCCCACGCACACACCCCGCACGCAGCCTTTGTTCCCCTCGCAGCCCCCCCCGCACCGC
GGGGCACCGCCCCCGGCCGCGCTCCCCTCGCGCACACTGCGGAGCGCACAAAGCCCCGCGCCGCGCCCGC
AGCGCTCACAGCCGCCGGGCAGCGCGGAGCCGCACGCGGCGCTCCCCACGCACACACACACGCACGCACC
CCCCGAGCCGCTCCCCCCGCACAAAGGGCCCTCCCGGAGCCCCTCAAGGCTTTCACGCAGCCACAGAAAA
GAAACAAGCCGTCATTAAACCAAGCGCTAATTACAGCCCGGAGGAGAAGGGCCGTCCCGCCCGCTCACCT
GTGGGAGTAACGCGGTCAGTCAGAGCCGGGGCGGGCGGCGCGAGGCGGCGGCGGAGCGGGGCACGGGGCG
AAGGCAGCGCGCAGCGACTCCCGCCCGCCGCGCGCTTCGCTTTTTATAGGGCCGCCGCCGCCGCCGCCTC
GCCATAAAAGGAAACTTTCGGAGCGCGCCGCTCTGATTGGCTGCCGCCGCMCCYCYCCGCCYCSCCCCSC
CCCSCCCCYCSCCCCSCCCCSCCCCSCCYGGCGCGCGCCCCCCCCCCCCCCCCGCCCCCATCGCTGCACA
AAATAATTAAAAAATAAATAAATACAAAATTGGGGGTGGGGAGGGGGGGGAGATGGGGAGAGTGAAGCAG
AACGTGGGGCTCACCTCGACCATGGTAATAGCGATGACTAATACGTAGATGTACTGCCAAGTAGGAAAGT
CCCATAAGGTCATGTACTGGGCATAATGCCAGGCGGGCCATTTACCGTCATTGACGTCAATAGGGGGCGT
ACTTGGCATATGATACACTTGATGTACTGCCAAGTGGGCAGTTTACCGTAAATACTCCACCCATTGACGT
CAATGGAAAGTCCCTATTGGCGTTACTATGGGAACATACGTCATTATTGACGTCAATGGGCGGGGGTCGT
TGGGCGGTCAGCCAGGCGGGCCATTTACCGTAAGTTATGTAACGCGGAACTCCATATATGGGCTATGAAC
TAATGACCCCGTAATTGATTACTATTAATAACTAGTCAATAATCAATGTCAATAAAATATCTTTATTTTC
ATTACATCTGTGTGTTGGTTTTTTGTGTGAATCGATAGTACTAACATACGCTCTCCATCAAAACAAAACG
AAACAAAACAAACTAGCAAAATAGGCTGTCCCCAGTGCAAGTGCAGGTGCCAGAACATTTCTCTGAGCTC
ACGGGGACAGCCCCCCCCCAAAGCCCCCAGGGATGTAATTACGTCCCTCCCCCGCTAGGGGGCAGCAGCG
AGCCGCCCGGGGCTCCGCTCCGGTCCGGCGCTCCCCCCGCATCCCCGAGCCGGCAGCGTGCGGGGACAGC
CCGGGCACGGGGAAGGTGGCACGGGATCGCTTTCCTCTGAACGCTTCTCGCTGCTCTTTGAGCCTGCAGA
CACCTGGGGGGATACGGGGAAAAAGCTTTAGGCTGAAAGAGAGATTTAGAATGACAGAATCATAGAACGG
CCTGGGTTGCAAAGGAGCACAGTGCTCATCCAGATCCAACCCCCTGCTATGTGCAGGGTCATCAACCAGC
AGCCCAGGCTGCCCAGAGCCACATCCAGCCTGGCCTTGAATGCCTGCAGGGATGGGGCATCCACAGCCTC
CTTGGGCAACCTGTTCAGTGCGTCACCACCCTCTGGGGGAAAAACTGCCTCCTCATATCCAACCCAAACC
TCCCCTGTCTCAGTGTAAAGCCATTCCCCCTTGTCCTATCAAGGGGGAGTTTGCTGTGACATTGTTGGTC
TGGGGTGACACATGTTTGCCAATTCAGTGCATCACGGAGAGGCAGATCTTGGGGATAAGGAAGTGCAGGA
CAGCATGGACGTGGGACATGCAGGTGTTGAGGGCTCTGGGACACTCTCCAAGTCACAGCGTTCAGAACAG
CCTTAAGGATAAGAAGATAGGATAGAAGGACAAAGAGCAAGTTAAAACCCAGCATGGAGAGGAGCACAAA
AAGGCCACAGACACTGCTGGTCCCTGTGTCTGAGCCTGCATGTTTGATGGTGTCTGGATGCAAGCAGAAG
GGGTGGAAGAGCTTGCCTGGAGAGATACAGCTGGGTCAGTAGGACTGGGACAGGCAGCTGGAGAATTGCC
ATGTAGATGTTCATACAATCGTCAAATCATGAAGGCTGGAAAAGCCCTCCAAGATCCCCAAGACCAACCC
CAACCCACCCACCGTGCCCACTGGCCATGTCCCTCAGTGCCACATCCCCACAGTTCTTCATCACCTCCAG
GGACGGTGACCCCCCCACCTCCGTGGGCAGCTGTGCCACTGCAGCACCGCTCTTTGGAGAAGGTAAATCT
TGCTAAATCCAGCCCGACCCTCCCCTGGCACAACGTAAGGCCATTATCTCTCATCCAACTCCAGGACGGA
GTCAGTGAGAATATTATAACTTCGTATAGCATACATTATACGAAGTTATGGGCAGAGCGCACATCGCCCA
CAGTCCCCGAGAAGTTGGGGGGAGGGGTCGGCAATTGAACCGGTGCCTAGAGAAGGTGGCGCGGGGTAAA
CTGGGAAAGTGATGTCGTGTACTGGCTCCGCCTTTTTCCCGAGGGTGGGGGAGAACCGTATATAAGTGCA
GTAGTCGCCGTGAACGTTCTTTTTCGCAACGGGTTTGCCGCCAGAACACAGGTAAGTGCCGTGTGTGGTT
CCCGCGGGCCTGGCCTCTTTACGGGTTATGGCCCTTGCGTGCCTTGAATTACTTCCACCTGGCTGCAGTA
CGTGATTCTTGATCCCGAGCTTCGGGTTGGAAGTGGGTGGGAGAGTTCGAGGCCTTGCGCTTAAGGAGCC
CCTTCGCCTCGTGCTTGAGTTGAGGCCTGGCCTGGGCGCTGGGGCCGCCGCGTGCGAATCTGGTGGCACC
TTCGCGCCTGTCTCGCTGCTTTCGATAAGTCTCTAGCCATTTAAAATTTTTGATGACCTGCTGCGACGCT
TTTTTTCTGGCAAGATAGTCTTGTAAATGCGGGCCAAGATCTGCACACTGGTATTTCGGTTTTTGGGGCC
GCGGGCGGCGACGGGGCCCGTGCGTCCCAGCGCACATGTTCGGCGAGGCGGGGCCTGCGAGCGCGGCCAC
CGAGAATCGGACGGGGGTAGTCTCAAGCTGGCCGGCCTGCTCTGGTGCCTGGCCTCGCGCCGCCGTGTAT
CGCCCCGCCCTGGGCGGCAAGGCTGGCCCGGTCGGCACCAGTTGCGTGAGCGGAAAGATGGCCGCTTCCC
GGCCCTGCTGCAGGGAGCTCAAAATGGAGGACGCGGCGCTCGGGAGAGCGGGCGGGTGAGTCACCCACAC
AAAGGAAAAGGGCCTTTCCGTCCTCAGCCGTCGCTTCATGTGACTCCACGGAGTACCGGGCGCCGTCCAG
GCACCTCGATTAGTTCTCGCGCTTTTGGAGTACGTCGTCTTTAGGTTGGGGGGAGGGGTTTTATGCGATG
GAGTTTCCCCACACTGAGTGGGTGGAGACTGAAGTTAGGCCAGCTTGGCACTTGATGTAATTCTCCTTGG
AATTTGCCCTTTTTGAGTTTGGATCTTGGTTCATTCTCAAGCCTCAGACAGTGGTTCAAAGTTTTTTTCT
TCCATTTCAGGTGTCGTGATTTAAATCCCACCATGAAGACCTTCAACATCTCCCAGCAGGATCTAGAATT
AGTAGAAGTAGCGACAGAGAAGATTACAATGCTTTATGAGGATAATAAACATCATGTGGGAGCGGCAATT
CGTACGAAAACAGGAGAAATCATTTCGGCAGTACATATTGAAGCGTATATAGGACGAGTAACTGTTTGTG
CAGAAGCCATTGCGATTGGTAGTGCAGTTTCGAATGGACAAAAGGATTTTGACACGATTGTAGCTGTTAG
ACACCCTTATTCTGACGAAGTAGATAGAAGTATTCGAGTGGTAAGTCCTTGTGGTATGTGTAGGGAGTTG
ATTTCAGACTATGCACCAGATTGTTTTGTGTTAATAGAAATGAATGGCAAGTTAGTCAAAACTACGATTG
AAGAACTCATTCCACTCAAATATACCCGAAATGGATCGGGATCGGGAGAGGGCAGAGGAAGTCTGCTAAC
ATGCGGTGACGTCGAGGAGAATCCTGGCCCACCGGTCCCTGCCGCTAAACGGGTCAAACTCGACGGCGGT
TCTGGAGGTCCTGCTGCAAAGCGCGTTAAGTTGGATGGAGGGTCAGGGGGAGCCACCGCCACCCCGGTCG
CCACGCTACCGGTCGCCACCATGGTGTCCAAGGGCGAAGAGAACAACATGGCCATCATCAAAGAATTCAT
GCGGTTCAAGGTGCACATGGAAGGCAGCGTGAACGGCCACGAGTTCGAGATTGAAGGCGAAGGCGAGGGC
AGACCCTACGAGGCTTTTCAGACCGCCAAGCTGAAAGTGACCAAAGGCGGCCCTCTGCCTTTTGCCTGGG
ACATTCTGAGCCCTCAGTTTATGTACGGCAGCAAGGTGTACATCAAGCACCCCGCCGACATTCCCGACTA
CTTCAAGCTGAGCTTCCCCGAGGGCTTCAGATGGGAGAGAGTGATGAACTTCGAGGACGGCGGCATCATC
CACGTGAACCAGGATAGCTCTCTGCAGGACGGCGTGTTCATCTACAAAGTGAAGCTGCGGGGCACCAACT
TTCCCTCTGATGGCCCCGTGATGCAGAAAAAGACCATGGGCTGGGAAGCCAGCGAGGAAAGAATGTACCC
TGAGGATGGCGCCCTGAAGTCCGAGATCAAGAAGCGGCTGAAGCTGAAGGATGGCGGCCACTATGCCGCC
GAAGTGAAAACCACCTACAAGGCCAAGAAACCCGTGCAGCTGCCTGGCGCCTACATCGTGGATATCAAGC
TGGACATCGTGTCCCACAACGAGGACTACACCATCGTGGAACAGTACGAGAGAGCCGAAGGCAGACACAG
CACAGGCGGAATGGACGAGCTGTACAAGTAAGCGGCCGCTAAGAATTCTGTGCCTTCTAGTTGCCAGCCA
TCTGTTGTTTGCCCCTCCCCCGTGCCTTCCTTGACCCTGGAAGGTGCCACTCCCACTGTCCTTTCCTAAT
AAAATGAGGAAATTGCATCGCATTGTCTGAGTAGGTGTCATTCTATTCTGGGGGGTGGGGTGGGGCAGGA
CAGCAAGGGGGAGGATTGGGAAGACAATAGCAGGCATGCTGGGGATGCGGTGGGCTCTATGGATAACTTC
GTATAGCATACATTATACGAAGTTATTTGGTATGGCTTTTTCCCCGTATCCCCCCAGGTGTCTGCAGGCT
CAAAGAGCAGCGAGAAGCGTTCAGAGGAAAGCGATCCCGTGCCACCTTCCCCGTGCCCGGGCTGTCCCCG
CACGCTGCCGGCTCGGGGATGCGGGGGGAGCGCCGGACCGGAGCGGAGCCCCGGGCGGCTCGCTGCTGCC
CCCTAGCGGGGGAGGGACGTAATTACATCCCTGGGGGCTTTGGGGGGGGGCTGTCCCTGATTCTATAACA
AGAAAATATATATATAATAAGTTATCACGTAAGTAGAACATGAAATAACAATATAATTATCGTATGAGTT
AAATCTTAAAAGTCACGTAAAAGATAATCATGCGTCATTTTGACTCACGCGGTCGTTATAGTTCAAAATC
AGTGACACTTACCGCATTGACAAGCACGCCTCACGGGAGCTCCAAGCGGCGACTGAGATGTCCTAAATGC
ACAGCGACGGATTCGCGCTATTTAGAAAGAGAGAGCAATATTTCAAGAATGCATGCGTCAATTTTACGCA
GACTATCTTTCTAGGGTTAATCTAGCTGCATCAGGATCATATCGTCGGGTCTTTTTTCCGGCTCAGTCAT
CGCCCAAGCTGGCGCTATCTGGGCATCGGGGAGGAAGAAGCCCGTGCCTTTTCCCGCGAGGTTGAAGCGG
CATGGAAAGAGTTTGCCGAGGATGACTGCTGCTGCATTGACGTTGAGCGAAAACGCACGTTTACCATGAT
GATTCGGGAAGGTGTGGCCATGCACGCCTTTAACGGTGAACTGTTCGTTCAGGCCACCTGGGATACCAGT
TCGTCGCGGCTTTTCCGGACACAGTTCCGGATGGTCAGCCCGAAGCGCATCAGCAACCCGAACAATACCG
GCGACAGCCGGAACTGCCGTGCCGGTGTGCAGATTAATGACAGCGGTGCGGCGCTGGGATATTACGTCAG
CGAGGACGGGTATCCTGGCTGGATGCCGCAGAAATGGACATGGATACCCCGTGAGTTACCCGGCGGGCGC
GCTTGGCGTAATCATGGTCATAGCTGTTTCCTGTGTGAAATTGTTATCCGCTCACAATTCCACACAACAT
ACGAGCCGGAAGCATAAAGTGTAAAGCCTGGGGTGCCTAATGAGTGAGCTAACTCACATTAATTGCGTTG
CGCTCACTGCCCGCTTTCCAGTCGGGAAACCTGTCGTGCCAGCTGCATTAATGAATCGGCCAACGCGCGG
GGAGAGGCGGTTTGCGTATTGGGCGCTCTTCCGCTTCCTCGCTCACTGACTCGCTGCGCTCGGTCGTTCG
GCTGCGGCGAGCGGTATCAGCTCACTCAAAGGCGGTAATACGGTTATCCACAGAATCAGGGGATAACGCA
GGAAAGAACATGTGAGCAAAAGGCCAGCAAAAGGCCAGGAACCGTAAAAAGGCCGCGTTGCTGGCGTTTT
TCCATAGGCTCCGCCCCCCTGACGAGCATCACAAAAATCGACGCTCAAGTCAGAGGTGGCGAAACCCGAC
AGGACTATAAAGATACCAGGCGTTTCCCCCTGGAAGCTCCCTCGTGCGCTCTCCTGTTCCGACCCTGCCG
CTTACCGGATACCTGTCCGCCTTTCTCCCTTCGGGAAGCGTGGCGCTTTCTCATAGCTCACGCTGTAGGT
ATCTCAGTTCGGTGTAGGTCGTTCGCTCCAAGCTGGGCTGTGTGCACGAACCCCCCGTTCAGCCCGACCG
CTGCGCCTTATCCGGTAACTATCGTCTTGAGTCCAACCCGGTAAGACACGACTTATCGCCACTGGCAGCA
GCCACTGGTAACAGGATTAGCAGAGCGAGGTATGTAGGCGGTGCTACAGAGTTCTTGAAGTGGTGGCCTA
ACTACGGCTACACTAGAAGGACAGTATTTGGTATCTGCGCTCTGCTGAAGCCAGTTACCTTCGGAAAAAG
AGTTGGTAGCTCTTGATCCGGCAAACAAACCACCGCTGGTAGCGGTGGTTTTTTTGTTTGCAAGCAGCAG
ATTACGCGCAGAAAAAAAGGATCTCAAGAAGATCCTTTGATCTTTTCTACGGGGTCTGACGCTCAGTGGA
ACGAAAACTCACGTTAAGGGATTTTGGTCATGAGATTATCAAAAAGGATCTTCACCTAGATCCTTTTAAA
TTAAAAATGAAGTTTTAAATCAATCTAAAGTATATATGAGTAAACTTGGTCTGACAGTTACCAATGCTTA
ATCAGTGAGGCACCTATCTCAGCGATCTGTCTATTTCGTTCATCCATAGTTGCCTGACTCCCCGTCGTGT
AGATAACTACGATACGGGAGGGCTTACCATCTGGCCCCAGTGCTGCAATGATACCGCGAGACCCACGCTC
ACCGGCTCCAGATTTATCAGCAATAAACCAGCCAGCCGGAAGGGCCGAGCGCAGAAGTGGTCCTGCAACT
TTATCCGCCTCCATCCAGTCTATTAATTGTTGCCGGGAAGCTAGAGTAAGTAGTTCGCCAGTTAATAGTT
TGCGCAACGTTGTTGCCATTGCTACAGGCATCGTGGTGTCACGCTCGTCGTTTGGTATGGCTTCATTCAG
CTCCGGTTCCCAACGATCAAGGCGAGTTACATGATCCCCCATGTTGTGCAAAAAAGCGGTTAGCTCCTTC
GGTCCTCCGATCGTTGTCAGAAGTAAGTTGGCCGCAGTGTTATCACTCATGGTTATGGCAGCACTGCATA
ATTCTCTTACTGTCATGCCATCCGTAAGATGCTTTTCTGTGACTGGTGAGTACTCAACCAAGTCATTCTG
AGAATAGTGTATGCGGCGACCGAGTTGCTCTTGCCCGGCGTCAATACGGGATAATACCGCGCCACATAGC
AGAACTTTAAAAGTGCTCATCATTGGAAAACGTTCTTCGGGGCGAAAACTCTCAAGGATCTTACCGCTGT
TGAGATCCAGTTCGATGTAACCCACTCGTGCACCCAACTGATCTTCAGCATCTTTTACTTTCACCAGCGT
TTCTGGGTGAGCAAAAACAGGAAGGCAAAATGCCGCAAAAAAGGGAATAAGGGCGACACGGAAATGTTGA
ATACTCATACTCTTCCTTTTTCAATATTATTGAAGCATTTATCAGGGTTATTGTCTCATGAGCGGATACA
TATTTGAATGTATTTAGAAAAATAAACAAATAGGGGTTCCGCGCACATTTCCCCGAAAAGTGCCACCTAA
ATTGTAAGCGTTAATATTTTGTTAAAATTCGCGTTAAATTTTTGTTAAATCAGCTCATTTTTTAACCAAT
AGGCCGAAATCGGCAAAATCCCTTATAAATCAAAAGAATAGACCGAGATAGGGT
[37 nt withheld, positions 10555-10591]
AAAGAACGTGGACTCCAACGTCAAAGG
[49 nt withheld, positions 10619-10667]
T
[91 nt withheld, positions 10669-10759]
G
[124 nt withheld, positions 10761-10884]
CCCATTCGCCATTCAGGCTGCGCAACTGTTGGGAAGGGCGATCGGTGCGGGCCTCTTCGCTATTACGCCA
GCTGGCGAAAGGGGGATGTGCTGCAAGGCGATTAAGTTGGGTAACGCCAGGGTTTTCCCAGTCACGACGT
TGTAAAACGACGGCCAGTGAGCGCGCCTCGTTCATTCACGTTTTTGAACCCGTGGAGGACGGGCAGACTC
GCGGTGCAAATGTGTTTTACAGCGTGATGGAGCAGATGAAGATGCTCGACACGCTGCAGAACACGCAGCT
AGATTAACCCTAGAAAGATAATCATATTGTGACGTACGTTAAAGATAATCATGTGTAAAATTGACGCATG
TGTTTTATCGGTCTGTATATCGAGGTTTATTTATTAATTTGAATAGATATTAAGTTTTATTATATTTACA
CTTACATACTAATAATAAATTCAACAAACAATTTATTTATGTTTATTTATTTATTAAAAAAAACAAAAAC
TCAAAATTTCTTCTATAAAGTAACAAAACTTTTATGAGGGACAGCCCCCCCCCAAAGCCCCCAGGGATGT
AATTACGTCCCTCCCCCGCTAGGGGGCAGCAGCGAGCCGCCCGGGGCTCCGCTCCGGTCCGGCGCTCCCC
CCGCATCCCCGAGCCGGCAGCGTGCGGGGACAGCCCGGGCACGGGGAAGGTGGCACGGGATCGCTTTCCT
CTGAACGCTTCTCGCTGCTCTTTGAGCCTGCAGACACCTGGGGGGATACGGGGAAAAGGCCTCCACGGCC
TTAATTAAGGGAGGTGGTCCCTGCAGTTACGCCAATGATAACCCCCGCCAGAAAAATCTTAGTAGCCTTC
CCTTTTTGTTTTCCGTGCCCCAACTCGGCGGATTGACTCGGCCCCTTCCGGAAACACCCGAATCAACTTC
TAGTCAAATTATTGTTCACGCCGCAATGACCCACCCCTGGCCCGCGTCTGTGGAACTGACCCCTGGTGTA
CAGGAGAGTTCGCTGCTGAAAGTGGTCCCAAAGGGGTACTAGTTTTTAAGCTCCCAACTCCCCCTCCCCC
AGCGTCTGGAGGATTCCACACCCTCGCACCGCAGGGGCGAGGAAGTGGGCGGAGTCCGGTTTTGGCGCCA
GCCGCTGAGGCTGCCAAGCAGAAAAGCCACCGCTGAGGAGACTCCGGTCACTGTCCTCGCCCCGCCTCCC
CCTTCCCTCCCCTTGGGGACCACCGGGCGCCACGCCGCGAACGGTAAGTGCCGCGGTCGTCGGCGCCTCC
GCCCTCCCCCTAGGGCCCCAATTCCCAGCGGGCGCGGCGCGCGGCCCCTCCCCCCGCCGGGCGCGCGCCC
GCTGCCCCGCCCTTCGTGGCCGCCCGGCGTGGGCGGTGCCACCCCTCCCCCCGGCGGCCCCGCGCGCAGC
TCCCGGCTCCCTCCCCCTTCGGATGTGGCTTGAGCTGTAGGCGCGGAGGGTACCAGTTTACTCCCTATCA
GTGATAGAGAACGTATGAAGAGTTTACTCCCTATCAGTGATAGAGAACGTATGCAGACTTTACTCCCTAT
CAGTGATAGAGAACGTATAAGGAGTTTACTCCCTATCAGTGATAGAGAACGTATGACCAGTTTACTCCCT
ATCAGTGATAGAGAACGTATCTACAGTTTACTCCCTATCAGTGATAGAGAACGTATATCCAGTTTACTCC
CTATCAGTGATAGAGAACGTATAAGCTTTAGGCGTGTACGGTGGGCGCCTATAAAAGCAGAGCTCGTTTA
GTGAACCGTCAGATCGCCTGGAGCAATTCCACAACACTTTTGTCTTATACCAACTTTCCGTACCACTTCC
TACCCTCGTAAAGGATCCGCCGCCACCATGTTTGTGAAGTCTGAAACACTGGAACTGAAAGAAGAGGAAG
ATGTTCTCGTTTTGCTTGGCTCCGCATCTCCTGCACTGGCCGCACTCACACCACTTAGCAGCTCCGCTGA
TGAGGAAGAAGAAGAAGAACCCGGTGCTAGCGGCGGCGCTAGAAGACAAAGAGGAGCCGAAGCTGGCCAA
GGAGCTAGGGGCGGAGTCGCAGCAGGAGCTGAAGGTTGTCGCCCAGCTCGCTTGCTTGGACTCGTTCATG
ACTGTAAGCGCCGGCCCAGTCGTGCTAGAGCTGTGAGCCGGGGAGCGAAAACCGCTGAAACCGTCCAACG
GATAAAGAAAACTCGGCGCCTTAAAGCAAATAATCGAGAAAGGAATAGGATGCATAATCTGAATGCCGCC
CTCGATGCCCTCAGGGAAGTTCTGCCTACTTTTCCGGAAGATGCAAAACTGACAAAGATTGAAACTTTGA
GGTTTGCACATAATTATATATGGGCCCTGACAGAAACACTCAGATTGGCCGACCATTGTGGCGGAGGAGG
TGGCGGTCTCCCCGGCGCTCTGTTTTCTGAAGCTGTTCTGCTTAGTCCTGGCGGAGCGTCCGCTGCTCTT
TCCTCTTCCGGTGATAGTCCAAGCCCTGCATCAACATGGTCTTGTACAAATTCACCAGCCCCCTCATCTA
GTGTCAGCAGCAACAGCACGAGCCCTTATTCATGTACACTTTCACCTGCTTCCCCAGCTGGCAGCGATAT
GGATTACTGGCAACCACCACCCCCTGATAAACATCGATACGCTCCCCATCTGCCTATTGCACGTGACTGC
ATTCTGGGGTCTGGGGCCACCAATTTTAGCTTGCTCAAACAAGCAGGCGATGTCGAAGAAAATCCCGGGC
CCATGTTCCAACCCGCCGCAAAACGAGGGTTTACAATAGAAAGCCTCGTTGCGAAAGATGGTGGTACAGG
CGGTGGCACCGGCGGCGGCGGCGCTGGCAGTCATCTGTTGGCGGCCGCGGCGTCAGAAGAACCGCTTAGA
CCCACTGCGCTTAATTACCCTCATCCATCAGCCGCAGAGGCCGCCTTCGTCTCAGGCTTTCCCGCCGCTG
CTGCTGCAGGCGCTGGAAGATCTCTCTATGGTGGTCCTGAGTTGGTGTTCCCCGAGGCCATGAATCACCC
CGCGCTCACCGTCCATCCCGCCCACCAGCTGGGAGCAAGTCCTCTTCAGCCGCCACATTCTTTCTTTGGC
GCTCAACATCGTGATCCTCTGCACTTTTATCCATGGGTTCTTAGAAACCGGTTCTTTGGCCACAGGTTCC
AGGCCTCTGACGTCCCCCAAGACGGGCTTCTTCTTCACGGACCATTTGCACGAAAACCTAAGCGCATACG
CACAGCCTTTTCACCTTCCCAACTGCTGCGCCTCGAAAGAGCGTTTGAAAAGAACCACTACGTTGTCGGC
GCGGAGCGCAAGCAACTCGCCGGCAGCCTTAGCTTGTCAGAAACGCAGGTGAAGGTGTGGTTCCAAAACA
GGAGAACCAAATATAAAAGACAAAAGCTCGAAGAAGAGGGCCCCGAGTCAGAACAAAAGAAGAAAGGGTC
ACATCATATCAACAGGTGGCGCATTGCAACCAAGCAAGCCAATGGCGAAGATATCGACGTCACATCCAAC
GATTAGGTTAACGTTTAAACTCGCGAATCGATCGCCCACCCCAACTTGTTTATTGCAGCTTATAATGGTT
ACAAATAAAGCAATAGCATCACAAATTTCACAAATAAAGCATTTTTTTCACTGCATTCTAGTTGTGGTTT
GTCCAAACTCATCAATGTATCTTATCATGTCTGTATACCGTCGACCTCTAGCTAGAGCTTGGCGTAATCA
TGGTCATAGCTGTTTCCTGTGTGAAATTGTTATCCGCTCACAATTCCACACAACATACGAGCCGGAAGCA
TAAAGTGTAAAGCCTGGGGTGCCTAATGAGTGAGCTAACTCACATTAATTGCGTTGCGCTCACTGCCCGC
TTTCCAGTCGGGAAACCTGTCGTGCCAGCTGCATTAATGAATCGGCCAACGC
